Addgene plasmid #184641: nuc-GafD-mTurboID-HA
Purpose: Expresses 3xHA-tagged GlycoID construct: GafD_short-miniTurboID in mammalian nucleus for O-GlcNAc interactome tagging
Depositing lab: Charlie Fehl. Publication: Spatiotemporal Proximity Labeling Tools to Track GlcNAc Sugar-Modified Functional Protein Hubs during Cellular Signaling. Liu Y, Nelson ZM, Reda A, Fehl C. ACS Chem Biol. 2022 Jul 12. doi: 10.1021/acschembio.2c00282. PubMed 35819414.
Backbone
  Vector backbone: pcDNA3.1
  Backbone size w/o insert (bp): 5369
  Total vector size (bp): 6809
  Modifications to backbone: None
  Vector type: Mammalian Expression
  Selectable markers: Neomycin (select with G418)
Growth in bacteria
  Bacterial resistance: Ampicillin, 100 μg/mL
  Growth temperature: 37°C
  Growth strain: DH5alpha
  Copy number: High Copy
Gene/Insert
  Gene/Insert name: nuc-GlycoID-HA (alt name: nucleus targeted GafD (22-178)--miniTurboID (BirA*), HA-tagged)
  Species: Escherichia coli
  Insert size (bp): 1440
  Mutation: GafD -> expressed 22-178 ; BirA* -> expressed the miniTurboID variant (Alice Ting Lab)
  Promoter: CMV
  Tag / fusion protein: Nuclear localization sequence (C terminal on insert); 3xHA tag (N terminal on insert)
  Cloning method: Restriction Enzyme; 5′ cloning site HindIII (not destroyed); 3′ cloning site NotI (not destroyed)
  Sequencing primers: 5′ CMV forward; 3′ TurboID reverse: TGTTTATCAATCCCCCGGCT
Terms and licenses: Academic/Nonprofit Terms; Industry Terms: Not Available to Industry
How to cite: nuc-GafD-mTurboID-HA was a gift from Charlie Fehl (Addgene plasmid # 184641 ; http://n2t.net/addgene:184641 ; RRID:Addgene_184641)
