[The description below was written by a language model from this plasmid's Addgene catalogue record and pLannotate feature annotations shown in this document.]
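Description:
nuc-GafD-mTurboID-HA is a mammalian expression plasmid of about 6.8 kb built on the pcDNA3.1 backbone. It is maintained in E. coli through a high-copy ColE1/pUC-type origin and an ampicillin resistance (β-lactamase) gene. An SV40 promoter-driven neomycin phosphotransferase cassette with an SV40 poly(A) signal allows G418 selection of transfected mammalian cells. The backbone also carries an f1 origin, along with T7 and SP6 promoters flanking the cloning region. The short HIV-1 LTR, ble, lacI and bom fragments in the automated annotation appear to be backbone remnants or partial matches rather than functional parts.

The roughly 1.4 kb insert, cloned between HindIII and NotI, is transcribed from the CMV immediate-early enhancer/promoter and terminated by the bovine growth hormone poly(A) signal. It encodes a "GlycoID" fusion protein. Residues 22–178 of the E. coli fimbrial adhesin GafD (annotated as an F17-G-type adhesin fragment that binds N-acetylglucosamine) are joined to miniTurbo, an N-terminally truncated, engineered variant of the E. coli biotin ligase BirA with improved catalytic efficiency. The catalogue entry lists a 3xHA tag at the N terminus and a nuclear localization sequence at the C terminus. Neither element is annotated separately in the feature table, so their positions cannot be confirmed from it.

In this design the GafD domain acts as a GlcNAc-recognising module that brings the ligase close to O-GlcNAc-modified proteins in the nucleus, where miniTurbo biotinylates nearby proteins. The HA tag provides a way to detect the fusion. The stated purpose is proximity labeling of the O-GlcNAc interactome in the nucleus of mammalian cells.
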