Features (pLannotate 1.2.2; 22 found; start..end, strand, type, name):
    129..508     +  enhancer       CMV enhancer: human cytomegalovirus immediate early enhancer
    509..712     +  promoter       CMV promoter: human cytomegalovirus (CMV) immediate early promoter
    708..741     +  LTR            5' LTR (truncated) (fragment): truncated 5' long terminal repeat (LTR) from HIV-1
    757..775     +  promoter       T7 promoter: promoter for bacteriophage T7 RNA polymerase
    792..1268    +  CDS            f17cG (fragment): F17CG_ECOLX - Experimental evidence at protein level: Swiss-Prot protein existence level 1. Essential fimbrial adhesion factor that mediates binding to N-acetylglucosamine-containing receptors in the host intestinal microvilli, leading to colonization of the intestinal tissue, and diarrhea or septicemia. Also confers adhesiveness to laminin and basement membranes (By similarity). From Escherichia coli.
   1368..2138    +  CDS            miniTurbo: N-terminally truncated mutant of the E. coli biotin ligase BioID engineered for improved catalytic efficiency (Branon et al., 2018)
   2256..2274    -  promoter       SP6 promoter: promoter for bacteriophage SP6 RNA polymerase
   2300..2524    +  polyA_signal   bGH poly(A) signal: bovine growth hormone polyadenylation signal
   2528..2549    +  promoter       SV40 promoter (fragment): SV40 enhancer and early promoter
   2570..2998    +  rep_origin     f1 ori (sequence partly withheld): f1 bacteriophage origin of replication; arrow indicates direction of (+) strand synthesis
   3012..3341    +  promoter       SV40 promoter: SV40 enhancer and early promoter
   3408..4199    +  CDS            neo: KKA2_KLEPN - Also known as kan, nptII. Experimental evidence at protein level: Swiss-Prot protein existence level 1. Resistance to kanamycin, neomycin, paromomycin, ribostamycin, butirosin and gentamicin B. From Klebsiella pneumoniae.
   4223..4381    +  CDS            ble (fragment): BLE_KLEPN - Experimental evidence at protein level: Swiss-Prot protein existence level 1. Binding protein with a strong affinity to the bleomycin family of antibiotics. Binds to CL990; an antimitotic-antibiotic compound. From Klebsiella pneumoniae.
   4376..4497    +  polyA_signal   SV40 poly(A) signal: SV40 polyadenylation signal
   4570..4586    -  protein_bind   lac operator: The lac repressor binds to the lac operator to inhibit transcription in E. coli. This inhibition can be relieved by adding lactose or isopropyl-β-D-thiogalactopyranoside (IPTG). lac repressor encoded by lacI
   4594..4624    -  promoter       lac promoter: promoter for the E. coli lac operon
   4639..4660    -  protein_bind   CAP binding site: CAP binding activates transcription in the presence of cAMP. E. coli catabolite activator protein
   4673..4765    -  CDS            lacI (fragment): lac repressor; lacI; The lac repressor binds to the lac operator to inhibit transcription in E. coli. This inhibition can be relieved by adding lactose or isopropyl-β-D-thiogalactopyranoside (IPTG).
   4948..5536    -  rep_origin     ori: high-copy-number ColE1/pMB1/pBR322/pUC origin of replication
   5707..6567    -  CDS            AmpR: β-lactamase; bla; confers resistance to ampicillin, carbenicillin, and related antibiotics
   6568..6672    -  promoter       AmpR promoter: bla
   6731..6783    -  misc_feature   bom (fragment): basis of mobility region from pBR322
>Addgene plasmid #184641 | nuc-GafD-mTurboID-HA | addgene full sequence | sequence record 366747 | Addgene NGS Result
CGCTGAGTAGTGCGCGAGCAAAATTTAAGCTACAACAAGGCAAGGCTTGACCGACAATTGCATGAAGAAT
CTGCTTAGGGTTAGGCGTTTTGCGCTGCTTCGCGATGTACGGGCCAGATATACGCGTTGACATTGATTAT
TGACTAGTTATTAATAGTAATCAATTACGGGGTCATTAGTTCATAGCCCATATATGGAGTTCCGCGTTAC
ATAACTTACGGTAAATGGCCCGCCTGGCTGACCGCCCAACGACCCCCGCCCATTGACGTCAATAATGACG
TATGTTCCCATAGTAACGCCAATAGGGACTTTCCATTGACGTCAATGGGTGGAGTATTTACGGTAAACTG
CCCACTTGGCAGTACATCAAGTGTATCATATGCCAAGTACGCCCCCTATTGACGTCAATGACGGTAAATG
GCCCGCCTGGCATTATGCCCAGTACATGACCTTATGGGACTTTCCTACTTGGCAGTACATCTACGTATTA
GTCATCGCTATTACCATGGTGATGCGGTTTTGGCAGTACATCAATGGGCGTGGATAGCGGTTTGACTCAC
GGGGATTTCCAAGTCTCCACCCCATTGACGTCAATGGGAGTTTGTTTTGGCACCAAAATCAACGGGACTT
TCCAAAATGTCGTAACAACTCCGCCCCATTGACGCAAATGGGCGGTAGGCGTGTACGGTGGGAGGTCTAT
ATAAGCAGAGCTCTCTGGCTAACTAGAGAACCCACTGCTTACTGGCTTATCGAAATTAATACGACTCACT
ATAGGGAGACCCAAGCTTATGGCCGTGTCCTTCATCGGCAGCACCGAAAATGATGTGGGCCCTAGCCAGG
GCAGCTACAGCTCTACACACGCCATGGACAACCTGCCTTTCGTGTACAACACCGGCTACAATATCGGCTA
CCAGAACGCCAACGTGTGGCGGATCTCTGGCGGCTTTTGTGTTGGCCTGGACGGCAAAGTGGATCTGCCT
GTTGTGGGCTCTCTGGACGGCCAGTCTATCTACGGCCTGACAGAGGAAGTGGGCCTGCTGATCTGGATGG
GCGACACCAATTACAGCAGAGGCACAGCCATGAGCGGCAACAGCTGGGAGAATGTGTTCAGCGGATGGTG
CGTGGGCAACTACGTGTCCACACAGGGACTGTCTGTGCACGTGCGGCCTGTGATCCTGAAGAGAAATAGC
AGCGCCCAGTACAGCGTGCAGAAAACCAGCATCGGCTCCATCAGAATGCGGCCCTACAATGGCAGCTCTG
CGGCCGCCACCATGTACCCGTATGATGTTCCGGATTACGCTGGCTATCCCTACGACGTGCCCGACTATGC
CGGGTACCCCTATGACGTCCCAGACTACGCAGCTAGCATCCCGCTGCTGAACGCTAAACAGATTCTGGGA
CAGCTGGACGGCGGGAGCGTGGCAGTCCTGCCTGTGGTCGACTCCACCAATCAGTACCTGCTGGATCGAA
TCGGCGAGCTGAAGAGTGGGGATGCTTGCATTGCAGAATATCAGCAGGCAGGGAGAGGAAGCAGAGGGAG
GAAATGGTTCTCTCCTTTTGGAGCTAACCTGTACCTGAGTATGTTTTGGCGCCTGAAGCGGGGACCAGCA
GCAATCGGCCTGGGCCCGGTCATCGGAATTGTCATGGCAGAAGCGCTGCGAAAGCTGGGAGCAGACAAGG
TGCGAGTCAAATGGCCCAATGACCTGTATCTGCAGGATAGAAAGCTGGCAGGCATCCTGGTGGAGCTGGC
CGGAATAACAGGCGATGCTGCACAGATCGTCATTGGCGCCGGGATTAACGTGGCTATGAGGCGCGTGGAG
GAAAGCGTGGTCAATCAGGGCTGGATCACACTGCAGGAAGCAGGGATTAACCTGGACAGGAATACTCTGG
CCGCTATGCTGATCCGAGAGCTGCGGGCAGCCCTGGAACTGTTCGAGCAGGAAGGCCTGGCTCCATATCT
GTCACGGTGGGAGAAGCTGGATAACTTCATCAATAGACCCGTGAAGCTGATCATTGGGGACAAAGAGATT
TTCGGGATTAGCCGGGGGATTGATAAACAGGGAGCCCTGCTGCTGGAACAGGACGGAGTTATCAAACCCT
GGATGGGCGGAGAAATCAGTCTGCGGTCTGCCGAAAAGGAATTCAGCAGGGCCGACCCCAAGAAGAAGAG
GAAGGTGGACCCCAAGAAGAAGAGGAAGGTGGACCCCAAGAAGAAGAGGAAGGTGTGACTCGAGCATGCA
TCTAGAGGGCCCTATTCTATAGTGTCACCTAAATGCTAGAGCTCGCTGATCAGCCTCGACTGTGCCTTCT
AGTTGCCAGCCATCTGTTGTTTGCCCCTCCCCCGTGCCTTCCTTGACCCTGGAAGGTGCCACTCCCACTG
TCCTTTCCTAATAAAATGAGGAAATTGCATCGCATTGTCTGAGTAGGTGTCATTCTATTCTGGGGGGTGG
GGTGGGGCAGGACAGCAAGGGGGAGGATTGGGAAGACAATAGCAGGCATGCTGGGGATGCGGTGGGCTCT
ATGGCTTCTGAGGCGGAAAGAACCAGCTGGGGCTCTAGGGGGTATCCCC
[124 nt withheld, positions 2570-2693]
C
[91 nt withheld, positions 2695-2785]
A
[49 nt withheld, positions 2787-2835]
CCTTTGACGTTGGAGTCCACGTTCTTT
[37 nt withheld, positions 2863-2899]
ACCCTATCTCGGTCTATTCTTTTGATTTATAAGGGATTTTGCCGATTTCGGCCTATTGGTTAAAAAATGA
GCTGATTTAACAAAAATTTAACGCGAATTAATTCTGTGGAATGTGTGTCAGTTAGGGTGTGGAAAGTCCC
CAGGCTCCCCAGCAGGCAGAAGTATGCAAAGCATGCATCTCAATTAGTCAGCAACCAGGTGTGGAAAGTC
CCCAGGCTCCCCAGCAGGCAGAAGTATGCAAAGCATGCATCTCAATTAGTCAGCAACCATAGTCCCGCCC
CTAACTCCGCCCATCCCGCCCCTAACTCCGCCCAGTTCCGCCCATTCTCCGCCCCATGGCTGACTAATTT
TTTTTATTTATGCAGAGGCCGAGGCCGCCTCTGCCTCTGAGCTATTCCAGAAGTAGTGAGGAGGCTTTTT
TGGAGGCCTAGGCTTTTGCAAAAAGCTCCCGGGAGCTTGTATATCCATTTTCGGATCTGATCAAGAGACA
GGATGAGGATCGTTTCGCATGATTGAACAAGATGGATTGCACGCAGGTTCTCCGGCCGCTTGGGTGGAGA
GGCTATTCGGCTATGACTGGGCACAACAGACAATCGGCTGCTCTGATGCCGCCGTGTTCCGGCTGTCAGC
GCAGGGGCGCCCGGTTCTTTTTGTCAAGACCGACCTGTCCGGTGCCCTGAATGAACTGCAGGACGAGGCA
GCGCGGCTATCGTGGCTGGCCACGACGGGCGTTCCTTGCGCAGCTGTGCTCGACGTTGTCACTGAAGCGG
GAAGGGACTGGCTGCTATTGGGCGAAGTGCCGGGGCAGGATCTCCTGTCATCTCACCTTGCTCCTGCCGA
GAAAGTATCCATCATGGCTGATGCAATGCGGCGGCTGCATACGCTTGATCCGGCTACCTGCCCATTCGAC
CACCAAGCGAAACATCGCATCGAGCGAGCACGTACTCGGATGGAAGCCGGTCTTGTCGATCAGGATGATC
TGGACGAAGAGCATCAGGGGCTCGCGCCAGCCGAACTGTTCGCCAGGCTCAAGGCGCGCATGCCCGACGG
CGAGGATCTCGTCGTGACCCATGGCGATGCCTGCTTGCCGAATATCATGGTGGAAAATGGCCGCTTTTCT
GGATTCATCGACTGTGGCCGGCTGGGTGTGGCGGACCGCTATCAGGACATAGCGTTGGCTACCCGTGATA
TTGCTGAAGAGCTTGGCGGCGAATGGGCTGACCGCTTCCTCGTGCTTTACGGTATCGCCGCTCCCGATTC
GCAGCGCATCGCCTTCTATCGCCTTCTTGACGAGTTCTTCTGAGCGGGACTCTGGGGTTCGAAATGACCG
ACCAAGCGACGCCCAACCTGCCATCACGAGATTTCGATTCCACCGCCGCCTTCTATGAAAGGTTGGGCTT
CGGAATCGTTTTCCGGGACGCCGGCTGGATGATCCTCCAGCGCGGGGATCTCATGCTGGAGTTCTTCGCC
CACCCCAACTTGTTTATTGCAGCTTATAATGGTTACAAATAAAGCAATAGCATCACAAATTTCACAAATA
AAGCATTTTTTTCACTGCATTCTAGTTGTGGTTTGTCCAAACTCATCAATGTATCTTATCATGTCTGTAT
ACCGTCGACCTCTAGCTAGAGCTTGGCGTAATCATGGTCATAGCTGTTTCCTGTGTGAAATTGTTATCCG
CTCACAATTCCACACAACATACGAGCCGGAAGCATAAAGTGTAAAGCCTGGGGTGCCTAATGAGTGAGCT
AACTCACATTAATTGCGTTGCGCTCACTGCCCGCTTTCCAGTCGGGAAACCTGTCGTGCCAGCTGCATTA
ATGAATCGGCCAACGCGCGGGGAGAGGCGGTTTGCGTATTGGGCGCTCTTCCGCTTCCTCGCTCACTGAC
TCGCTGCGCTCGGTCGTTCGGCTGCGGCGAGCGGTATCAGCTCACTCAAAGGCGGTAATACGGTTATCCA
CAGAATCAGGGGATAACGCAGGAAAGAACATGTGAGCAAAAGGCCAGCAAAAGGCCAGGAACCGTAAAAA
GGCCGCGTTGCTGGCGTTTTTCCATAGGCTCCGCCCCCCTGACGAGCATCACAAAAATCGACGCTCAAGT
CAGAGGTGGCGAAACCCGACAGGACTATAAAGATACCAGGCGTTTCCCCCTGGAAGCTCCCTCGTGCGCT
CTCCTGTTCCGACCCTGCCGCTTACCGGATACCTGTCCGCCTTTCTCCCTTCGGGAAGCGTGGCGCTTTC
TCATAGCTCACGCTGTAGGTATCTCAGTTCGGTGTAGGTCGTTCGCTCCAAGCTGGGCTGTGTGCACGAA
CCCCCCGTTCAGCCCGACCGCTGCGCCTTATCCGGTAACTATCGTCTTGAGTCCAACCCGGTAAGACACG
ACTTATCGCCACTGGCAGCAGCCACTGGTAACAGGATTAGCAGAGCGAGGTATGTAGGCGGTGCTACAGA
GTTCTTGAAGTGGTGGCCTAACTACGGCTACACTAGAAGAACAGTATTTGGTATCTGCGCTCTGCTGAAG
CCAGTTACCTTCGGAAAAAGAGTTGGTAGCTCTTGATCCGGCAAACAAACCACCGCTGGTAGCGGTGGTT
TTTTTGTTTGCAAGCAGCAGATTACGCGCAGAAAAAAAGGATCTCAAGAAGATCCTTTGATCTTTTCTAC
GGGGTCTGACGCTCAGTGGAACGAAAACTCACGTTAAGGGATTTTGGTCATGAGATTATCAAAAAGGATC
TTCACCTAGATCCTTTTAAATTAAAAATGAAGTTTTAAATCAATCTAAAGTATATATGAGTAAACTTGGT
CTGACAGTTACCAATGCTTAATCAGTGAGGCACCTATCTCAGCGATCTGTCTATTTCGTTCATCCATAGT
TGCCTGACTCCCCGTCGTGTAGATAACTACGATACGGGAGGGCTTACCATCTGGCCCCAGTGCTGCAATG
ATACCGCGAGACCCACGCTCACCGGCTCCAGATTTATCAGCAATAAACCAGCCAGCCGGAAGGGCCGAGC
GCAGAAGTGGTCCTGCAACTTTATCCGCCTCCATCCAGTCTATTAATTGTTGCCGGGAAGCTAGAGTAAG
TAGTTCGCCAGTTAATAGTTTGCGCAACGTTGTTGCCATTGCTACAGGCATCGTGGTGTCACGCTCGTCG
TTTGGTATGGCTTCATTCAGCTCCGGTTCCCAACGATCAAGGCGAGTTACATGATCCCCCATGTTGTGCA
AAAAAGCGGTTAGCTCCTTCGGTCCTCCGATCGTTGTCAGAAGTAAGTTGGCCGCAGTGTTATCACTCAT
GGTTATGGCAGCACTGCATAATTCTCTTACTGTCATGCCATCCGTAAGATGCTTTTCTGTGACTGGTGAG
TACTCAACCAAGTCATTCTGAGAATAGTGTATGCGGCGACCGAGTTGCTCTTGCCCGGCGTCAATACGGG
ATAATACCGCGCCACATAGCAGAACTTTAAAAGTGCTCATCATTGGAAAACGTTCTTCGGGGCGAAAACT
CTCAAGGATCTTACCGCTGTTGAGATCCAGTTCGATGTAACCCACTCGTGCACCCAACTGATCTTCAGCA
TCTTTTACTTTCACCAGCGTTTCTGGGTGAGCAAAAACAGGAAGGCAAAATGCCGCAAAAAAGGGAATAA
GGGCGACACGGAAATGTTGAATACTCATACTCTTCCTTTTTCAATATTATTGAAGCATTTATCAGGGTTA
TTGTCTCATGAGCGGATACATATTTGAATGTATTTAGAAAAATAAACAAATAGGGGTTCCGCGCACATTT
CCCCGAAAAGTGCCACCTGACGTCGACGGATCGGGAGATCTCCCGATCCCCTATGGTGCACTCTCAGTAC
AATCTGCTCTGATGCCGCATAGTTAAGCCAGTATCTGCTCCCTGCTTGTGTGTTGGAGGT
